Addgene plasmid #203157: psiCHECK2 RPS28 UTR1 WT
Purpose: RPS28 UTR luciferase assay plasmid (WT UTR1, sites 1 and 2)
Depositing lab: Susan Baserga. Depositing organization: Yale University. Publication: Discovery of novel microRNA mimic repressors of ribosome biogenesis. Bryant CJ, McCool MA, Rosado Gonzalez GT, Abriola L, Surovtseva YV, Baserga SJ. Nucleic Acids Res. 2024 Feb 28;52(4):1988-2011. doi: 10.1093/nar/gkad1235. PubMed 38197221.
Backbone
  Vector backbone: psiCHECK2
  Vector type: Luciferase
Growth in bacteria
  Bacterial resistance: Ampicillin, 100 μg/mL
  Growth temperature: 37°C
  Growth strain: DH5alpha
  Copy number: High Copy
Gene/Insert
  Gene/Insert name: RPS28 UTR
  Species: H. sapiens (human)
  Insert size (bp): 207
  Entrez Gene: RPS28 (a.k.a. DBA15, S28, eS28)
  Cloning method: Restriction Enzyme; 5′ cloning site XhoI (not destroyed); 3′ cloning site NotI (not destroyed)
  Sequencing primers: 5′ N/A; 3′ TCCAGAGCCTGTCCACGTAT
Terms and licenses: Academic/Nonprofit Terms; Industry Terms: Not Available to Industry
Depositor comments: 207 bp region of the human RPS28 UTR containing two MIR-28 binding sites (WT). Cloned from MCF10A cell line genomic DNA. Please visit https://pubmed.ncbi.nlm.nih.gov/36824951/ for bioRxiv preprint.
How to cite: psiCHECK2 RPS28 UTR1 WT was a gift from Susan Baserga (Addgene plasmid # 203157 ; http://n2t.net/addgene:203157 ; RRID:Addgene_203157)
