[The description below was written by a language model from this plasmid's Addgene catalogue record and pLannotate feature annotations shown in this document.]
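Description:
psiCHECK2 RPS28 UTR1 WT is a dual-luciferase reporter plasmid built on the psiCHECK2 backbone and intended for transient transfection into mammalian cells to test microRNA-mediated regulation of a target UTR. It is propagated in E. coli as a high-copy plasmid through a ColE1/pUC-type origin and is selected with ampicillin via the β-lactamase (AmpR) gene under its own bla promoter.

The plasmid carries two independent luciferase expression units. In the first, the SV40 enhancer/early promoter, followed by a chimeric β-globin/immunoglobulin intron that promotes efficient expression, drives human codon-optimized Renilla luciferase (hRluc); a T7 promoter just upstream of the coding sequence also permits in vitro transcription. A 207 bp fragment of the human RPS28 UTR, amplified from MCF10A genomic DNA and containing two wild-type MIR-28 binding sites (sites 1 and 2), was inserted between the XhoI and NotI sites, both of which are retained. The automated annotation does not label the insert, but the unannotated gap between the end of hRluc and the synthetic poly(A) signal is consistent with this placement, making the UTR fragment part of the Renilla transcript. The second unit uses the HSV thymidine kinase promoter to express firefly luciferase (luc+), terminated by an SV40 poly(A) signal; the short large T antigen fragment annotated next to it is most likely residual SV40 sequence rather than a functional element.

Because both reporters sit on one plasmid, firefly activity serves as an internal normalization control, and a fall in the Renilla-to-firefly ratio upon microRNA mimic delivery indicates repression acting through the RPS28 UTR sites. The "WT" designation marks this as the construct with intact binding sites.
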