Features (pLannotate 1.2.2; 12 found; start..end, strand, type, name):
     62..419     +  promoter       SV40 promoter: SV40 enhancer and early promoter
    489..621     +  intron         chimeric intron: chimera between introns from human β-globin and immunoglobulin heavy chain genes
    666..684     +  promoter       T7 promoter: promoter for bacteriophage T7 RNA polymerase
    694..1629    +  CDS            hRluc: Renilla luciferase human codon-optimized
   1871..1919    +  polyA_signal   poly(A) signal: synthetic polyadenylation signal
   1928..2679    +  promoter       HSV TK promoter: herpes simplex virus thymidine kinase promoter
   2715..4367    +  CDS            luciferase: firefly luciferase; luc+; enhanced luc+ version of the luciferase gene AAS38485.1 42718124.0
   4411..4532    -  polyA_signal   SV40 poly(A) signal: SV40 polyadenylation signal
   4555..4623    -  CDS            large T antigen (fragment): large T antigen from SV40 (simian virus 40)
   4665..4769    +  promoter       AmpR promoter: bla
   4770..5630    +  CDS            AmpR: β-lactamase; bla; confers resistance to ampicillin, carbenicillin, and related antibiotics
   5801..6389    +  rep_origin     ori: high-copy-number ColE1/pMB1/pBR322/pUC origin of replication
>Addgene plasmid #203157 | psiCHECK2 RPS28 UTR1 WT | addgene full sequence | sequence record 401790 | Addgene NGS Result
AGATCTGCGCAGCACCATGGCCTGAAATAACCTCTGAAAGAGGAACTTGGTTAGGTACCTTCTGAGGCGG
AAAGAACCAGCTGTGGAATGTGTGTCAGTTAGGGTGTGGAAAGTCCCCAGGCTCCCCAGCAGGCAGAAGT
ATGCAAAGCATGCATCTCAATTAGTCAGCAACCAGGTGTGGAAAGTCCCCAGGCTCCCCAGCAGGCAGAA
GTATGCAAAGCATGCATCTCAATTAGTCAGCAACCATAGTCCCGCCCCTAACTCCGCCCATCCCGCCCCT
AACTCCGCCCAGTTCCGCCCATTCTCCGCCCCATGGCTGACTAATTTTTTTTATTTATGCAGAGGCCGAG
GCCGCCTCGGCCTCTGAGCTATTCCAGAAGTAGTGAGGAGGCTTTTTTGGAGGCCTAGGCTTTTGCAAAA
AGCTTGATTCTTCTGACACAACAGTCTCGAACTTAAGCTGCAGAAGTTGGTCGTGAGGCACTGGGCAGGT
AAGTATCAAGGTTACAAGACAGGTTTAAGGAGACCAATAGAAACTGGGCTTGTCGAGACAGAGAAGACTC
TTGCGTTTCTGATAGGCACCTATTGGTCTTACTGACATCCACTTTGCCTTTCTCTCCACAGGTGTCCACT
CCCAGTTCAATTACAGCTCTTAAGGCTAGAGTACTTAATACGACTCACTATAGGCTAGCCACCATGGCTT
CCAAGGTGTACGACCCCGAGCAACGCAAACGCATGATCACTGGGCCTCAGTGGTGGGCTCGCTGCAAGCA
AATGAACGTGCTGGACTCCTTCATCAACTACTATGATTCCGAGAAGCACGCCGAGAACGCCGTGATTTTT
CTGCATGGTAACGCTGCCTCCAGCTACCTGTGGAGGCACGTCGTGCCTCACATCGAGCCCGTGGCTAGAT
GCATCATCCCTGATCTGATCGGAATGGGTAAGTCCGGCAAGAGCGGGAATGGCTCATATCGCCTCCTGGA
TCACTACAAGTACCTCACCGCTTGGTTCGAGCTGCTGAACCTTCCAAAGAAAATCATCTTTGTGGGCCAC
GACTGGGGGGCTTGTCTGGCCTTTCACTACTCCTACGAGCACCAAGACAAGATCAAGGCCATCGTCCATG
CTGAGAGTGTCGTGGACGTGATCGAGTCCTGGGACGAGTGGCCTGACATCGAGGAGGATATCGCCCTGAT
CAAGAGCGAAGAGGGCGAGAAAATGGTGCTTGAGAATAACTTCTTCGTCGAGACCATGCTCCCAAGCAAG
ATCATGCGGAAACTGGAGCCTGAGGAGTTCGCTGCCTACCTGGAGCCATTCAAGGAGAAGGGCGAGGTTA
GACGGCCTACCCTCTCCTGGCCTCGCGAGATCCCTCTCGTTAAGGGAGGCAAGCCCGACGTCGTCCAGAT
TGTCCGCAACTACAACGCCTACCTTCGGGCCAGCGACGATCTGCCTAAGATGTTCATCGAGTCCGACCCT
GGGTTCTTTTCCAACGCTATTGTCGAGGGAGCTAAGAAGTTCCCTAACACCGAGTTCGTGAAGGTGAAGG
GCCTCCACTTCAGCCAGGAGGACGCTCCAGATGAAATGGGTAAGTACATCAAGAGCTTCGTGGAGCGCGT
GCTGAAGAACGAGCAGTAATTCTAGGCGATCGCTCGAGGCTTGGCTGCTCGCTGGGTCTTGGATGTCGGG
TTCGACCACTTGGCCGATGGGAATGGTCTGTCACAATCTGCTCCTTTTTTTTGTCCGCCACACGTAACTG
AGATGCTCCTTTAAATAAAGCGTTTGTGTTTCAAGTTAACTCAGGTTCTTGTCTGGGTTATACGACTAGG
GTTTCTCCAGGTTTCTTGAGTGGCTCCCAGGCGGTGCGGCCGCTGGCCGCAATAAAATATCTTTATTTTC
ATTACATCTGTGTGTTGGTTTTTTGTGTGAGGATCTAAATGAGTCTTCGGACCTCGCGGGGGCCGCTTAA
GCGGTGGTTAGGGTTTGTCTGACGCGGGGGGAGGGGGAAGGAACGAAACACTCTCATTCGGAGGCGGCTC
GGGGTTTGGTCTTGGTGGCCACGGGCACGCAGAAGAGCGCCGCGATCCTCTTAAGCACCCCCCCGCCCTC
CGTGGAGGCGGGGGTTTGGTCGGCGGGTGGTAACTGGCGGGCCGCTGACTCGGGCGGGTCGCGCGCCCCA
GAGTGTGACCTTTTCGGTCTGCTCGCAGACCCCCGGGCGGCGCCGCCGCGGCGGCGACGGGCTCGCTGGG
TCCTAGGCTCCATGGGGACCGTATACGTGGACAGGCTCTGGAGCATCCGCACGACTGCGGTGATATTACC
GGAGACCTTCTGCGGGACGAGCCGGGTCACGCGGCTGACGCGGAGCGTCCGTTGGGCGACAAACACCAGG
ACGGGGCACAGGTACACTATCTTGTCACCCGGAGGCGCGAGGGACTGCAGGAGCTTCAGGGAGTGGCGCA
GCTGCTTCATCCCCGTGGCCCGTTGCTCGCGTTTGCTGGCGGTGTCCCCGGAAGAAATATATTTGCATGT
CTTTAGTTCTATGATGACACAAACCCCGCCCAGCGTCTTGTCATTGGCGAATTCGAACACGCAGATGCAG
TCGGGGCGGCGCGGTCCCAGGTCCACTTCGCATATTAAGGTGACGCGTGTGGCCTCGAACACCGAGCGAC
CCTGCAGCGACCCGCTTAAAAGCTTGGCATTCCGGTACTGTTGGTAAAGCCACCATGGCCGATGCTAAGA
ACATTAAGAAGGGCCCTGCTCCCTTCTACCCTCTGGAGGATGGCACCGCTGGCGAGCAGCTGCACAAGGC
CATGAAGAGGTATGCCCTGGTGCCTGGCACCATTGCCTTCACCGATGCCCACATTGAGGTGGACATCACC
TATGCCGAGTACTTCGAGATGTCTGTGCGCCTGGCCGAGGCCATGAAGAGGTACGGCCTGAACACCAACC
ACCGCATCGTGGTGTGCTCTGAGAACTCTCTGCAGTTCTTCATGCCAGTGCTGGGCGCCCTGTTCATCGG
AGTGGCCGTGGCCCCTGCTAACGACATTTACAACGAGCGCGAGCTGCTGAACAGCATGGGCATTTCTCAG
CCTACCGTGGTGTTCGTGTCTAAGAAGGGCCTGCAGAAGATCCTGAACGTGCAGAAGAAGCTGCCTATCA
TCCAGAAGATCATCATCATGGACTCTAAGACCGACTACCAGGGCTTCCAGAGCATGTACACATTCGTGAC
ATCTCATCTGCCTCCTGGCTTCAACGAGTACGACTTCGTGCCAGAGTCTTTCGACAGGGACAAAACCATT
GCCCTGATCATGAACAGCTCTGGGTCTACCGGCCTGCCTAAGGGCGTGGCCCTGCCTCATCGCACCGCCT
GTGTGCGCTTCTCTCACGCCCGCGACCCTATTTTCGGCAACCAGATCATCCCCGACACCGCTATTCTGAG
CGTGGTGCCATTCCACCACGGCTTCGGCATGTTCACCACCCTGGGCTACCTGATTTGCGGCTTTCGGGTG
GTGCTGATGTACCGCTTCGAGGAGGAGCTGTTCCTGCGCAGCCTGCAAGACTACAAAATTCAGTCTGCCC
TGCTGGTGCCAACCCTGTTCAGCTTCTTCGCTAAGAGCACCCTGATCGACAAGTACGACCTGTCTAACCT
GCACGAGATTGCCTCTGGCGGCGCCCCACTGTCTAAGGAGGTGGGCGAAGCCGTGGCCAAGCGCTTTCAT
CTGCCAGGCATCCGCCAGGGCTACGGCCTGACCGAGACAACCAGCGCCATTCTGATTACCCCAGAGGGCG
ACGACAAGCCTGGCGCCGTGGGCAAGGTGGTGCCATTCTTCGAGGCCAAGGTGGTGGACCTGGACACCGG
CAAGACCCTGGGAGTGAACCAGCGCGGCGAGCTGTGTGTGCGCGGCCCTATGATTATGTCCGGCTACGTG
AATAACCCTGAGGCCACAAACGCCCTGATCGACAAGGACGGCTGGCTGCACTCTGGCGACATTGCCTACT
GGGACGAGGACGAGCACTTCTTCATCGTGGACCGCCTGAAGTCTCTGATCAAGTACAAGGGCTACCAGGT
GGCCCCAGCCGAGCTGGAGTCTATCCTGCTGCAGCACCCTAACATTTTCGACGCCGGAGTGGCCGGCCTG
CCCGACGACGATGCCGGCGAGCTGCCTGCCGCCGTCGTCGTGCTGGAACACGGCAAGACCATGACCGAGA
AGGAGATCGTGGACTATGTGGCCAGCCAGGTGACAACCGCCAAGAAGCTGCGCGGCGGAGTGGTGTTCGT
GGACGAGGTGCCCAAGGGCCTGACCGGCAAGCTGGACGCCCGCAAGATCCGCGAGATCCTGATCAAGGCT
AAGAAAGGCGGCAAGATCGCCGTGTAATAATTCTAGAGTCGGGGCGGCCGGCCGCTTCGAGCAGACATGA
TAAGATACATTGATGAGTTTGGACAAACCACAACTAGAATGCAGTGAAAAAAATGCTTTATTTGTGAAAT
TTGTGATGCTATTGCTTTATTTGTAACCATTATAAGCTGCAATAAACAAGTTAACAACAACAATTGCATT
CATTTTATGTTTCAGGTTCAGGGGGAGGTGTGGGAGGTTTTTTAAAGCAAGTAAAACCTCTACAAATGTG
GTAAAATCGATAAGGATCCAGGTGGCACTTTTCGGGGAAATGTGCGCGGAACCCCTATTTGTTTATTTTT
CTAAATACATTCAAATATGTATCCGCTCATGAGACAATAACCCTGATAAATGCTTCAATAATATTGAAAA
AGGAAGAGTATGAGTATTCAACATTTCCGTGTCGCCCTTATTCCCTTTTTTGCGGCATTTTGCCTTCCTG
TTTTTGCTCACCCAGAAACGCTGGTGAAAGTAAAAGATGCTGAAGATCAGTTGGGTGCACGAGTGGGTTA
CATCGAACTGGATCTCAACAGCGGTAAGATCCTTGAGAGTTTTCGCCCCGAAGAACGTTTTCCAATGATG
AGCACTTTTAAAGTTCTGCTATGTGGCGCGGTATTATCCCGTATTGACGCCGGGCAAGAGCAACTCGGTC
GCCGCATACACTATTCTCAGAATGACTTGGTTGAGTACTCACCAGTCACAGAAAAGCATCTTACGGATGG
CATGACAGTAAGAGAATTATGCAGTGCTGCCATAACCATGAGTGATAACACTGCGGCCAACTTACTTCTG
ACAACGATCGGAGGACCGAAGGAGCTAACCGCTTTTTTGCACAACATGGGGGATCATGTAACTCGCCTTG
ATCGTTGGGAACCGGAGCTGAATGAAGCCATACCAAACGACGAGCGTGACACCACGATGCCTGTAGCAAT
GGCAACAACGTTGCGCAAACTATTAACTGGCGAACTACTTACTCTAGCTTCCCGGCAACAATTAATAGAC
TGGATGGAGGCGGATAAAGTTGCAGGACCACTTCTGCGCTCGGCCCTTCCGGCTGGCTGGTTTATTGCTG
ATAAATCTGGAGCCGGTGAGCGTGGGTCTCGCGGTATCATTGCAGCACTGGGGCCAGATGGTAAGCCCTC
CCGTATCGTAGTTATCTACACGACGGGGAGTCAGGCAACTATGGATGAACGAAATAGACAGATCGCTGAG
ATAGGTGCCTCACTGATTAAGCATTGGTAACTGTCAGACCAAGTTTACTCATATATACTTTAGATTGATT
TAAAACTTCATTTTTAATTTAAAAGGATCTAGGTGAAGATCCTTTTTGATAATCTCATGACCAAAATCCC
TTAACGTGAGTTTTCGTTCCACTGAGCGTCAGACCCCGTAGAAAAGATCAAAGGATCTTCTTGAGATCCT
TTTTTTCTGCGCGTAATCTGCTGCTTGCAAACAAAAAAACCACCGCTACCAGCGGTGGTTTGTTTGCCGG
ATCAAGAGCTACCAACTCTTTTTCCGAAGGTAACTGGCTTCAGCAGAGCGCAGATACCAAATACTGTTCT
TCTAGTGTAGCCGTAGTTAGGCCACCACTTCAAGAACTCTGTAGCACCGCCTACATACCTCGCTCTGCTA
ATCCTGTTACCAGTGGCTGCTGCCAGTGGCGATAAGTCGTGTCTTACCGGGTTGGACTCAAGACGATAGT
TACCGGATAAGGCGCAGCGGTCGGGCTGAACGGGGGGTTCGTGCACACAGCCCAGCTTGGAGCGAACGAC
CTACACCGAACTGAGATACCTACAGCGTGAGCTATGAGAAAGCGCCACGCTTCCCGAAGGGAGAAAGGCG
GACAGGTATCCGGTAAGCGGCAGGGTCGGAACAGGAGAGCGCACGAGGGAGCTTCCAGGGGGAAACGCCT
GGTATCTTTATAGTCCTGTCGGGTTTCGCCACCTCTGACTTGAGCGTCGATTTTTGTGATGCTCGTCAGG
GGGGCGGAGCCTATGGAAAAACGCCAGCAACGCGGCCTTTTTACGGTTCCTGGCCTTTTGCTGGCCTTTT
GCTCACATGGCTCGAC
